>Addgene plasmid #63976 | pST50Trc3-HISNDHFR | depositor full sequence | sequence record 177382 | Full Sequence
GGCACCATGCATCGATCCCGCGAAATTAATACGACTCACTATAGGGAGACCACAACGGTTTCCCTCCGGC
TCCGGAGAGCTCAATAATTTTGTTTAACTTTAAGAAGGAGATATACATATGGGCAGCAGCCATCATCATC
ATCATCACAGCAGCGGATCTGGTGGTGGTGGTGGTGAAAACCTGTACTTCCAGGGATCCATCAGTCTGAT
TGCGGCGCTAGCGGTAGATCGCGTTATCGGCATGGAAAACGCCATGCCATGGAACCTGCCTGCCGATCTC
GCCTGGTTTAAACGCAACACCTTAAATAAACCCGTGATTATGGGGCGCCATACCTGGGAATCAATCGGTA
GGCCTTTGCCCGGCCGCAAAAATATTATCCTCAGCAGTCAACCCGGGACCGATGATCGGGTTACCTGGGT
TAAATCGGTCGACGAAGCCATCGCGGCGTGTGGTGACGTACCAGAAATCATGGTGATTGGCGGCGGACGC
GTTTATGAACAGTTCTTGCCAAAAGCGCAAAAACTGTATCTGACGCATATCGATGCAGAAGTGGAAGGCG
ACACCCATTTTCCGGATTACGAGCCGGATGACTGGGAATCGGTATTCAGCGAATTCCACGATGCTGATGC
GCAGAACTCGCATAGCTATTGTTTCGAAATCCTCGAGCGTCGTGCCGGCTAATGTACAGGTACCACGCGT
GCGCGCTGATCCGGCTGCTAACAAAGCCCGAAAGGAAGCTGAGTTGGCTGCTGCCACCGCTGAGCAATAA
CTAGCATAACCCCTTGGGGCCTCTAAACGGGTCTTGAGGGGTTTTTTGCTGAAAGGAGGAACTATATCGG
GATTAGCCCGCCTAATGAGCGGGCTTTTTTTTAATTCCCCTATTTGTTTATTTTTCTAAATACATTCAAA
TATGTATCCGCTCATGAGACAATAACCCTGATAAATGCTTCAATAATATTGAAAAAGGAAGAGTATGAGT
ATTCAACATTTCCGTGTCGCCCTTATTCCCTTTTTTGCGGCATTTTGCCTTCCTGTTTTTGCTCACCCAG
AAACGCTCGTGAAAGTAAAAGACGCAGAGGACCAATTGGGGGCACGAGTGGGATACATAGAACTGGACTT
GAATAGCGGTAAAATCCTTGAGAGTTTTCGCCCTGAAGAGCGTTTTCCAATGATGAGCACTTTCAAAGTT
CTGCTATGTGGAGCAGTATTATCCCGTGTAGATGCGGGGCAAGAGCAACTCGGACGACGAATACACTATT
CGCAGAATGACTTGGTTGAATACTCCCCAGTGACAGAAAAGCACCTTACGGACGGAATGACGGTAAGAGA
ATTATGTAGTGCCGCCATAACGATGAGTGATAACACTGCGGCGAACTTACTTCTGACAACCATCGGTGGA
CCGAAGGAATTAACCGCTTTTTTGCACAATATGGGAGACCATGTAACTCGCCTTGACCGTTGGGAACCAG
AACTGAATGAAGCCATACCAAACGACGAGCGAGACACCACAATGCCTGCGGCAATGGCAACAACATTACG
CAAACTATTAACTGGCGAACTACTTACTCTGGCTTCACGGCAACAATTAATAGACTGGCTTGAAGCGGAT
AAAGTTGCAGGACCACTACTGCGTTCGGCACTTCCTGCTGGCTGGTTTATTGCTGATAAATCTGGGGCAG
GAGAGCGTGGTTCACGGGGTATCATTGCCGCACTTGGACCAGATGGTAAGCCTTCCCGTATCGTAGTTAT
CTACACGACGGGTAGTCAGGCAACTATGGACGAACGAAATAGACAGATTGCTGAAATAGGGGCTTCACTG
ATTAAGCATTGGTAAACCGATACAATTAAAGGCTCCTTTTGGAGCCTTTTTTTTTGGACGGACCGGTAGA
AAAGATCAAAGGATCTTCTTGAGATCCTTTTTTTCTGCGCGTAATCTGCTGCTTGCAAACAAAAAAACCA
CCGCTACCAGCGGTGGTTTGTTTGCCGGATCAAGAGCTACCAACTCTTTTTCCGAAGGTAACTGGCTTCA
GCAGAGCGCAGATACCAAATACTGTCCTTCTAGTGTAGCCGTAGTTAGGCCACCACTTCAAGAACTCTGT
AGCACCGCCTACATACCTCGCTCTGCTAATCCTGTTACCAGTGGCTGCTGCCAGTGGCGATAAGTCGTGT
CTTACCGGGTTGGACTCAAGACGATAGTTACCGGATAAGGCGCAGCGGTCGGGCTGAACGGGGGGTTCGT
GCACACAGCCCAGCTTGGAGCGAACGACCTACACCGAACTGAGATACCTACAGCGTGAGCTATGAGAAAG
CGCCACGCTTCCCGAAGGGAGAAAGGCGGACAGGTATCCGGTAAGCGGCAGGGTCGGAACAGGAGAGCGC
ACGAGGGAGCTTCCAGGGGGAAACGCCTGGTATCTTTATAGTCCTGTCGGGTTTCGCCACCTCTGACTTG
AGCGTCGATTTTTGTGATGCTCGTCAGGGGGGCGGAGCCTATGGAAAAACGCCAGCAACGCGGCCTTTTT
ACGGTTCCTGGCCTTTTGCTGGCCTTTTGCTCACATGTTCTTTCCTGCGTTATCCCCTGATTCTGTGGAT
AACCGTATTACCGCCTTTGAGTGAGCTGATACCGCTCGCCGCAGCCGAACGACCGAGCGCAGCGAGTCAG
TGAGCGAGGAAGCGGAAGAGCGCCTGATGCGGTATTTTCTCCTTACGCATCTGTGCGGTATTTCACACCG
CAATGGTGCACTCTCAGTACAATCTGCTCTGATGCCGCATAGTTAAGCCAGTATACACTCCGCTATCGCT
ACGTGACTGGGTCATGGCTGCGCCCCGACACCCGCCAACACCCGCTGACGCGCCCTGACGGGCTTGTCTG
CTCCCGGCATCCGCTTACAGACAAGCTGTGACCGTCTCCGGGAGCTGCATGTGTCAGAGGTTTTCACCGT
CATCACCGAAACGCGCGAGGCAGCTGCGGTAAAGCTCATCAGCGTGGTCGTGAAGCGATTCACAGATGTC
TGCCTGTTCATCCGCGTCCAGCTCGTTGAGTTTCTCCAGAAGCGTTAATGTCTGGCTTCTGATAAAGCGG
GCCATGTTAAGGGCGGTTTTTTCCTGTTTGGTCACTGATGCCTCCGTGTAAGGGGGATTTCTGTTCATGG
GGTAATGATACCGATGAAACGAGAGAGGATGCTCACGATACGGGTTACTGATGATGAACATGCCCGGTTA
CTGGAACGTTGTGAGGGTAAACAACTGGCGGTATGGATGCGGCGGGACCAGAGAAAAATCACTCAGGGTC
AATGCCAGCGCTTCGTTAATACAGATGTAGGTGTT
Features (pLannotate 1.2.2; 15 found; start..end, strand, type, name):
     27..45      +  promoter       T7 promoter: promoter for bacteriophage T7 RNA polymerase
     89..111     +  RBS            RBS: efficient ribosome binding site from bacteriophage T7 gene 10 (Olins and Rangwala, 1989)
    131..147     +  CDS            capTEV™ (fragment): composite tag for in vivo biotinylation, TEV protease cleavage, and 6xHis tagging
    160..176     -  CDS            9xHis (fragment): 9xHis affinity tag
    176..194     +  CDS            TEV site (fragment): tobacco etch virus (TEV) protease recognition and cleavage site
    200..673     +  CDS            folA: DYR_ECOLI - Also known as tmrA. Experimental evidence at protein level: Swiss-Prot protein existence level 1. Key enzyme in folate metabolism. Catalyzes an essential reaction for de novo glycine and purine synthesis, and for DNA precursor synthesis. From Escherichia coli (strain K12).
    714..763     +  CDS            SET1 (fragment): solubility-enhancement tag derived from T7 phage gene 10B
    771..818     +  terminator     T7 terminator: transcription terminator for bacteriophage T7 RNA polymerase
    883..974     +  promoter       AmpR promoter: bla
    975..1832    +  CDS            bla: BLAT_ECOLX - Experimental evidence at protein level: Swiss-Prot protein existence level 1. TEM-type are the most prevalent beta-lactamases in enterobacteria; they hydrolyze the beta-lactam bond in susceptible beta-lactam antibiotics, thus conferring resistance to penicillins and cephalosporins. TEM-3 and TEM-4 are capable of hydrolyzing cefotaxime and ceftazidime. TEM-5 is capable of hydrolyzing ceftazidime. TEM-6 is capable of hydrolyzing ceftazidime and aztreonam. TEM-8/CAZ-2, TEM- 16/CAZ-7 and TEM-24/CAZ-6 are markedly active against ceftazidime. IRT- 4 shows resistance to beta-lactamase in
   1839..1878    +  terminator     fd terminator: central terminator from bacteriophage fd (Otsuka and Kunisawa, 1982)
   1909..2497    +  rep_origin     ori: high-copy-number ColE1/pMB1/pBR322/pUC origin of replication
   2683..2822    -  misc_feature   bom: basis of mobility region from pBR322
   2924..3115    -  CDS            rop: Rop protein, which maintains plasmids at low copy number; rop
   3155..3265    +  CDS            mbeC (fragment): MBEC_ECOLX - Experimental evidence at protein level: Swiss-Prot protein existence level 1. Required for efficient mobilization of ColE1 plasmid and is thus essential to promote the specific transfer of the plasmid during conjugation. Probably functions by inducing DNA bending, helping the MbeA relaxase to melt the DNA around the nic site and cleave the phosphodiester bond. Binds specifically double-stranded DNA (dsDNA) containing the ColE1 oriT but does not recognize the inverted repeat (IR). From Escherichia coli.
