[The description below was written by a language model from this plasmid's Addgene catalogue record and pLannotate feature annotations shown in this document.]
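Description:
pST50Trc3-HISNDHFR is a small (about 3.3 kb) bacterial expression plasmid built on the pST50Trc backbone. It serves as the position 3 transfer vector for the pST44 polycistronic system, which is used to co-express the subunits of protein complexes in Escherichia coli. It is propagated through a ColE1/pMB1-type origin. The pBR322-derived bom region and the rop gene are also annotated, so the copy number may be moderated rather than pUC-like; the catalogue lists it as unknown. Selection is by ampicillin, via the TEM beta-lactamase gene (bla) under its own promoter, followed by an fd terminator.

The expression cassette consists of a T7 promoter, the efficient ribosome binding site from phage T7 gene 10, an N-terminal 6xHis tag followed by a TEV protease cleavage site, and a T7 terminator. Expression therefore depends on a host that supplies T7 RNA polymerase, and the affinity tag can be removed after purification. The short "capTEV", "9xHis" and "SET1" fragment hits in the feature table are probably partial matches to the His/TEV tag region and to flanking T7-derived sequence rather than separate functional tags.

Although it is catalogued as an empty backbone, the plasmid carries the E. coli folA gene (dihydrofolate reductase, DHFR) in a BamHI–NgoMIV cassette as a positive control for expression. Users replace DHFR with their gene of interest using those two sites. They then excise the complete translational cassette with SacI and KpnI and move it into the third position of a pST44 polycistronic plasmid.
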