Addgene plasmid #63976: pST50Trc3-HISNDHFR
Purpose: (Empty Backbone) Position 3 transfer plasmid for pST44 polycistronic plasmid suite; N-term cleavable single tag; contains DHFR gene in BamHI-NgoMIV cassette as positive control
Depositing lab: Song Tan. Depositing organization: Pennsylvania State University. Publication: The pST44 polycistronic expression system for producing protein complexes in Escherichia coli. Tan S, Kern RC, Selleck W. Protein Expr Purif. 2005 Apr;40(2):385-95. 10.1016/j.pep.2004.12.002 PubMed 15766881.
Backbone
  Vector backbone: pST50Trc
  Vector type: Bacterial Expression
  Tag / fusion protein: 6xHis; TEV cleavable (N terminal on backbone)
Growth in bacteria
  Bacterial resistance: Ampicillin, 100 μg/mL
  Growth temperature: 37°C
  Growth strain: DH5alpha
  Copy number: Unknown
Gene/Insert
  Gene/Insert name: None
  Tag / fusion protein: 6xHis; TEV cleavable (N terminal on backbone)
Terms and licenses: Academic/Nonprofit Terms; Industry Terms: Not Available to Industry
Depositor comments: Replace DHFR with GOI using BamHI/NgoMIV; Clone out cassette using SacI/KpnI
How to cite: pST50Trc3-HISNDHFR was a gift from Song Tan (Addgene plasmid # 63976 ; http://n2t.net/addgene:63976 ; RRID:Addgene_63976)
