>Addgene plasmid #63976 | pST50Trc3-HISNDHFR | addgene partial sequence | sequence record 177516 | T7term 5'-GCTAGTTATTGCTCAGCGG-3'
ACGCTCGAGGATTTCGAAACAATAGCTATGCGAGTTCTGCGCATCAGCATCGTGGAATTCGCTGAATACC
GATTCCCAGTCATCCGGCTCGTAATCCGGAAAATGGGTGTCGCCTTCCACTTCTGCATCGATATGCGTCA
GATACAGTTTTTGCGCTTTTGGCAAGAACTGTTCATAAACGCGTCCGCCGCCAATCACCATGATTTCTGG
TACGTCACCACACGCCGCGATGGCTTCGTCGACCGATTTAACCCAGGTAACCCGATCATCGGTCCCGGGT
TGACTGCTGAGGATAATATTTTTGCGGCCGGGCAAAGGCCTACCGATTGATTCCCAGGTATGGCGCCCCA
TAATCACGGGTTTATTTAAGGTGTTGCGTTTAAACCAGGCGAGATCGGCAGGCAGGTTCCATGGCATGGC
GTTTTCCATGCCGATAACGCGATCTACCGCTAGCGCCGCAATCAGACTGATGGATCCCTGGAAGTACAGG
TTTTCACCACCACCACCACCAGATCCGCTGCTGTGATGATGATGATGATGGCTGCTGCCCATATGTATAT
CTCCTTCTTAAAGTTAAACAAAATTATTGAGCTCT
